>Addgene plasmid #219013 | SFFV-E2F2-Brd 31 | addgene full sequence | sequence record 473298 | Addgene NGS Result
ATTTATGCAGAGGCCGAGGCCGCCTCGGCCTCTGAGCTATTCCAGAAGTAGTGAGGAGGCTTTTTTGGAG
GCCTAGGGACGTACCCAATTCGCCCTATAGTGAGTCGTATTACGCGCGCTCACTGGCCGTCGTTTTACAA
CGTCGTGACTGGGAAAACCCTGGCGTTACCCAACTTAATCGCCTTGCAGCACATCCCCCTTTCGCCAGCT
GGCGTAATAGCGAAGAGGCCCGCACCGATCGCCCTTCCCAACAGTTGCGCAGCCTGAATGGCGAATGGG
[124 nt withheld, positions 280-403]
C
[91 nt withheld, positions 405-495]
A
[49 nt withheld, positions 497-545]
CCTTTGACGTTGGAGTCCACGTTCTTT
[37 nt withheld, positions 573-609]
ACCCTATCTCGGTCTATTCTTTTGATTTATAAGGGATTTTGCCGATTTCGGCCTATTGGTTAAAAAATGA
GCTGATTTAACAAAAATTTAACGCGAATTTTAACAAAATATTAACGCTTACAATTTAGGTGGCACTTTTC
GGGGAAATGTGCGCGGAACCCCTATTTGTTTATTTTTCTAAATACATTCAAATATGTATCCGCTCATGAG
ACAATAACCCTGATAAATGCTTCAATAATATTGAAAAAGGAAGAGTATGAGTATTCAACATTTCCGTGTC
GCCCTTATTCCCTTTTTTGCGGCATTTTGCCTTCCTGTTTTTGCTCACCCAGAAACGCTGGTGAAAGTAA
AAGATGCTGAAGATCAGTTGGGTGCACGAGTGGGTTACATCGAACTGGATCTCAACAGCGGTAAGATCCT
TGAGAGTTTTCGCCCCGAAGAACGTTTTCCAATGATGAGCACTTTTAAAGTTCTGCTATGTGGCGCGGTA
TTATCCCGTATTGACGCCGGGCAAGAGCAACTCGGTCGCCGCATACACTATTCTCAGAATGACTTGGTTG
AGTACTCACCAGTCACAGAAAAGCATCTTACGGATGGCATGACAGTAAGAGAATTATGCAGTGCTGCCAT
AACCATGAGTGATAACACTGCGGCCAACTTACTTCTGACAACGATCGGAGGACCGAAGGAGCTAACCGCT
TTTTTGCACAACATGGGGGATCATGTAACTCGCCTTGATCGTTGGGAACCGGAGCTGAATGAAGCCATAC
CAAACGACGAGCGTGACACCACGATGCCTGTAGCAATGGCAACAACGTTGCGCAAACTATTAACTGGCGA
ACTACTTACTCTAGCTTCCCGGCAACAATTAATAGACTGGATGGAGGCGGATAAAGTTGCAGGACCACTT
CTGCGCTCGGCCCTTCCGGCTGGCTGGTTTATTGCTGATAAATCTGGAGCCGGTGAGCGTGGGTCTCGCG
GTATCATTGCAGCACTGGGGCCAGATGGTAAGCCCTCCCGTATCGTAGTTATCTACACGACGGGGAGTCA
GGCAACTATGGATGAACGAAATAGACAGATCGCTGAGATAGGTGCCTCACTGATTAAGCATTGGTAACTG
TCAGACCAAGTTTACTCATATATACTTTAGATTGATTTAAAACTTCATTTTTAATTTAAAAGGATCTAGG
TGAAGATCCTTTTTGATAATCTCATGACCAAAATCCCTTAACGTGAGTTTTCGTTCCACTGAGCGTCAGA
CCCCGTAGAAAAGATCAAAGGATCTTCTTGAGATCCTTTTTTTCTGCGCGTAATCTGCTGCTTGCAAACA
AAAAAACCACCGCTACCAGCGGTGGTTTGTTTGCCGGATCAAGAGCTACCAACTCTTTTTCCGAAGGTAA
CTGGCTTCAGCAGAGCGCAGATACCAAATACTGTTCTTCTAGTGTAGCCGTAGTTAGGCCACCACTTCAA
GAACTCTGTAGCACCGCCTACATACCTCGCTCTGCTAATCCTGTTACCAGTGGCTGCTGCCAGTGGCGAT
AAGTCGTGTCTTACCGGGTTGGACTCAAGACGATAGTTACCGGATAAGGCGCAGCGGTCGGGCTGAACGG
GGGGTTCGTGCACACAGCCCAGCTTGGAGCGAACGACCTACACCGAACTGAGATACCTACAGCGTGAGCT
ATGAGAAAGCGCCACGCTTCCCGAAGGGAGAAAGGCGGACAGGTATCCGGTAAGCGGCAGGGTCGGAACA
GGAGAGCGCACGAGGGAGCTTCCAGGGGGAAACGCCTGGTATCTTTATAGTCCTGTCGGGTTTCGCCACC
TCTGACTTGAGCGTCGATTTTTGTGATGCTCGTCAGGGGGGCGGAGCCTATGGAAAAACGCCAGCAACGC
GGCCTTTTTACGGTTCCTGGCCTTTTGCTGGCCTTTTGCTCACATGTTCTTTCCTGCGTTATCCCCTGAT
TCTGTGGATAACCGTATTACCGCCTTTGAGTGAGCTGATACCGCTCGCCGCAGCCGAACGACCGAGCGCA
GCGAGTCAGTGAGCGAGGAAGCGGAAGAGCGCCCAATACGCAAACCGCCTCTCCCCGCGCGTTGGCCGAT
TCATTAATGCAGCTGGCACGACAGGTTTCCCGACTGGAAAGCGGGCAGTGAGCGCAACGCAATTAATGTG
AGTTAGCTCACTCATTAGGCACCCCAGGCTTTACACTTTATGCTTCCGGCTCGTATGTTGTGTGGAATTG
TGAGCGGATAACAATTTCACACAGGAAACAGCTATGACCATGATTACGCCAAGCGCGCAATTAACCCTCA
CTAAAGGGAACAAAAGCTGGAGCTGCAAGCTTAATGTAGTCTTATGCAATACTCTTGTAGTCTTGCAACA
TGGTAACGATGAGTTAGCAACATGCCTTACAAGGAGAGAAAAAGCACCGTGCATGCCGATTGGTGGAAGT
AAGGTGGTACGATCGTGCCTTATTAGGAAGGCAACAGACGGGTCTGACATGGATTGGACGAACCACTGAA
TTGCCGCATTGCAGAGATATTGTATTTAAGTGCCTAGCTCGATACATAAACGGGTCTCTCTGGTTAGACC
AGATCTGAGCCTGGGAGCTCTCTGGCTAACTAGGGAACCCACTGCTTAAGCCTCAATAAAGCTTGCCTTG
AGTGCTTCAAGTAGTGTGTGCCCGTCTGTTGTGTGACTCTGGTAACTAGAGATCCCTCAGACCCTTTTAG
TCAGTGTGGAAAATCTCTAGCAGTGGCGCCCGAACAGGGACTTGAAAGCGAAAGGGAAACCAGAGGAGCT
CTCTCGACGCAGGACTCGGCTTGCTGAAGCGCGCACGGCAAGAGGCGAGGGGCGGCGACTGGTGAGTACG
CCAAAAATTTTGACTAGCGGAGGCTAGAAGGAGAGAGATGGGTGCGAGAGCGTCAGTATTAAGCGGGGGA
GAATTAGATCGCGATGGGAAAAAATTCGGTTAAGGCCAGGGGGAAAGAAAAAATATAAATTAAAACATAT
AGTATGGGCAAGCAGGGAGCTAGAACGATTCGCAGTTAATCCTGGCCTGTTAGAAACATCAGAAGGCTGT
AGACAAATACTGGGACAGCTACAACCATCCCTTCAGACAGGATCAGAAGAACTTAGATCATTATATAATA
CAGTAGCAACCCTCTATTGTGTGCATCAAAGGATAGAGATAAAAGACACCAAGGAAGCTTTAGACAAGAT
AGAGGAAGAGCAAAACAAAAGTAAGACCACCGCACAGCAAGCGGCCGCTGATCTTCAGACCTGGAGGAGG
AGATATGAGGGACAATTGGAGAAGTGAATTATATAAATATAAAGTAGTAAAAATTGAACCATTAGGAGTA
GCACCCACCAAGGCAAAGAGAAGAGTGGTGCAGAGAGAAAAAAGAGCAGTGGGAATAGGAGCTTTGTTCC
TTGGGTTCTTGGGAGCAGCAGGAAGCACTATGGGCGCAGCGTCAATGACGCTGACGGTACAGGCCAGACA
ATTATTGTCTGGTATAGTGCAGCAGCAGAACAATTTGCTGAGGGCTATTGAGGCGCAACAGCATCTGTTG
CAACTCACAGTCTGGGGCATCAAGCAGCTCCAGGCAAGAATCCTGGCTGTGGAAAGATACCTAAAGGATC
AACAGCTCCTGGGGATTTGGGGTTGCTCTGGAAAACTCATTTGCACCACTGCTGTGCCTTGGAATGCTAG
TTGGAGTAATAAATCTCTGGAACAGATTTGGAATCACACGACCTGGATGGAGTGGGACAGAGAAATTAAC
AATTACACAAGCTTAATACACTCCTTAATTGAAGAATCGCAAAACCAGCAAGAAAAGAATGAACAAGAAT
TATTGGAATTAGATAAATGGGCAAGTTTGTGGAATTGGTTTAACATAACAAATTGGCTGTGGTATATAAA
ATTATTCATAATGATAGTAGGAGGCTTGGTAGGTTTAAGAATAGTTTTTGCTGTACTTTCTATAGTGAAT
AGAGTTAGGCAGGGATATTCACCATTATCGTTTCAGACCCACCTCCCAACCCCGAGGGGACCCGACAGGC
CCGAAGGAATAGAAGAAGAAGGTGGAGAGAGAGACAGAGACAGATCCATTCGATTAGTGAACGGATCTCG
ACGGTATCGGTTAACTTTTAAAAGAAAAGGGGGGATTGGGGGGTACAGTGCAGGGGAAAGAATAGTAGAC
ATAATAGCAACAGACATACAAACTAAAGAATTACAAAAACAAATTACAAAAATTCAAAATTTTATCGATC
ACGAGACTAGCCTCGAGCTGGCTGCAGTAACGCCATTTTGCAAGGCATGGAAAAATACCAAACCAAGAAT
AGAGAAGTTCAGATCAAGGGCGGGTACATGAAAATAGCTAACGTTGGGCCAAACAGGATATCTGCGGTGA
GCAGTTTCGGCCCCGGCCCGGGGCCAAGAACAGATGGTCACCGCAGTTTCGGCCCCGGCCCGAGGCCAAG
AACAGATGGTCCCCAGATATGGCCCAACCCTCAGCAGTTTCTTAAGACCCATCAGATGTTTCCAGGCTCC
CCCAAGGACCTGAAATGACCCTGCGCCTTATTTGAATTAACCAATCAGCCTGCTTCTCGCTTCTGTTCGC
GCGCTTCTGCTTCCCGAGCTCTATAAAAGAGCTCACAACCCCTCACTCGGCGCGCCAGTCCTCCGACAGA
CTGAGTCGGCCGGTCGAATCAAGCTTATCGATACCGTCGACGGATCCGCTAGCCCGCGGTTCGAAATGCT
GCAAGGGCCCCGGGCCTTGGCTTCGGCCGCTGGGCAGACCCCGAAGGTGGTGCCCGCGATGAGCCCCACA
GAGCTGTGGCCATCCGGCCTCAGCAGCCCCCAGCTCTGCCCAGCTACTGCTACCTACTACACACCGCTGT
ACCCGCAGACGGCGCCTCCCGCAGCGGCGCCAGGCACCTGCCTCGACGCCACTCCCCACGGACCCGAGGG
CCAAGTTGTGCGATGCCTGCCGGCAGGCCGGCTGCCGGCCAAAAGGAAGCTGGATCTGGAGGGGATTGGG
AGGCCCGTCGTCCCTGAGTTCCCAACCCCCAAGGGGAAGTGCATCAGAGTGGATGGCCTCCCCAGCCCCA
AAACCCCCAAATCCCCCGGGGAGAAGACTCGGTATGACACTTCGCTGGGGCTGCTCACCAAGAAGTTCAT
TTACCTCCTGAGCGAGTCAGAGGATGGGGTCCTGGACCTGAACTGGGCCGCTGAGGTGCTGGACGTGCAG
AAGCGGCGCATCTATGACATCACCAACGTGCTGGAAGGCATCCAGCTCATCCGCAAGAAGGCCAAGAACA
ACATCCAGTGGGTAGGCAGGGGAATGTTTGAAGACCCCACCAGACCTGGGAAGCAGCAACAGCTGGGGCA
GGAGCTGAAGGAGCTGATGAACACGGAGCAGGCCTTGGACCAGCTCATCCAGAGCTGCTCTCTGAGCTTC
AAGCACCTGACTGAGGACAAGGCCAACAAGAGGCTGGCCTATGTGACTTACCAGGATATCCGTGCTGTTG
GCAACTTTAAGGAGCAGACAGTGATTGCCGTCAAGGCCCCTCCGCAGACGAGACTGGAAGTGCCCGACAG
GACTGAGGACAACCTGCAGATATATCTCAAGAGCACCCAAGGGCCCATCGAAGTCTACCTGTGCCCAGAG
GAGGTGCAGGAGCCGGACAGTCCTTCCGAGGAGCCTCTCCCCTCTACCTCCACCCTCTGCCCCAGCCCTG
ACTCTGCCCAGCCCAGCAGCAGCACCGACCCTAGCATCATGGAGCCCACAGCATCCTCAGTGCCAGCACC
AGCGCCAACCCCCCAGCAGGCCCCACCGCCTCCATCCCTGGTCCCCTTGGAGGCTACTGACAGCCTGCTG
GAGCTGCCGCACCCACTCCTGCAGCAGACTGAGGACCAGTTCCTGTCCCCGACCCTGGCGTGCAGCTCCC
CTCTGATCAGCTTCTCCCCATCCTTGGACCAGGACGACTACCTGTGGGGCTTGGAGGCGGGTGAGGGCAT
CAGCGATCTCTTCGACTCCTACGACCTTGGGGACCTGTTGATTAATTGAACCGGTCGGATCCCCCGGGCT
GCAGGAATTCGAGCATCTTACCGCCATTTATTCCCATATTTGTTCTGTTTTTCTTGATTTGGGTATACAT
TTAAATGTTAATAAAACAAAATGGTGGGGCAATCATTTACATTTTTAGGGATATGTAATTACTAGTTCAG
GTGTATTGCCACAAGACAAACATGTTAAGAAACTTTCCCGTTATTTACGCTCTGTTCCTGTTAATCAACC
TCTGGATTACAAAATTTGTGAAAGATTGACTGATATTCTTAACTATGTTGCTCCTTTTACGCTGTGTGGA
TATGCTGCTTTAATGCCTCTGTATCATGCTATTGCTTCCCGTACGGCTTTCGTTTTCTCCTCCTTGTATA
AATCCTGGTTGCTGTCTCTTTATGAGGAGTTGTGGCCCGTTGTCCGTCAACGTGGCGTGGTGTGCTCTGT
GTTTGCTGACGCAACCCCCACTGGCTGGGGCATTGCCACCACCTGTCAACTCCTTTCTGGGACTTTCGCT
TTCCCCCTCCCGATCGCCACGGCAGAACTCATCGCCGCCTGCCTTGCCCGCTGCTGGACAGGGGCTAGGT
TGCTGGGCACTGATAATTCCGTGGTGTTGTCGGGGAAGCTGACGTCCTTTGCAATTCGATATCAAGCTGT
ACCTTCTAGATGTACATTTTTAGCAGCGCTTCTAGACCAATGACTTACAAGGCAGCTGTAGATCTTAGCC
ACTTTTTAAAAGAAAAGGGGGGACTGGAAGGGCTAATTCACTCCCAACGAAGACAAGATCTGCTTTTTGC
TTGTACTGGGTCTCTCTGGTTAGACCAGATCTGAGCCTGGGAGCTCTCTGGCTAACTAGGGAACCCACTG
CTTAAGCCTCAATAAAGCTTGCCTTGAGTGCTTCAAGTAGTGTGTGCCCGTCTGTTGTGTGACTCTGGTA
ACTAGAGATCCCTCAGACCCTTTTAGTCAGTGTGGAAAATCTCTAGCAGTAGTAGTTCATGTCATCTTAT
TATTCAGTATTTATAACTTGCAAAGAAATGAATATCAGAGAGTGAGAGGAACTTGTTTATTGCAGCTTAT
AATGGTTACAAATAAAGCAATAGCATCACAAATTTCACAAATAAAGCATTTTTTTCACTGCATTCTAGTT
GTGGTTTGTCCAAACTCATCAATGTATCTTATCATGTCTGGCTCTAGCTATCCCGCCCCTAACTCCGCCC
ATCCCGCCCCTAACTCCGCCCAGTTCCGCCCATTCTCCGCCCCATGGCTGACTAATTTTTTTT
Features (pLannotate 1.2.2; 29 found; start..end, strand, type, name):
     94..112     -  promoter       T7 promoter: promoter for bacteriophage T7 RNA polymerase
    120..275     +  CDS            lacZα (fragment): LacZα fragment of β-galactosidase; lacZ fragment
    280..708     +  rep_origin     f1 ori (sequence partly withheld): f1 bacteriophage origin of replication; arrow indicates direction of (+) strand synthesis
    761..865     +  promoter       AmpR promoter: bla
    866..1726    +  CDS            AmpR: β-lactamase; bla; confers resistance to ampicillin, carbenicillin, and related antibiotics
   1897..2485    +  rep_origin     ori: high-copy-number ColE1/pMB1/pBR322/pUC origin of replication
   2668..2760    +  CDS            lacI (fragment): lac repressor; lacI; The lac repressor binds to the lac operator to inhibit transcription in E. coli. This inhibition can be relieved by adding lactose or isopropyl-β-D-thiogalactopyranoside (IPTG).
   2773..2794    +  protein_bind   CAP binding site: CAP binding activates transcription in the presence of cAMP. E. coli catabolite activator protein
   2809..2839    +  promoter       lac promoter: promoter for the E. coli lac operon
   2847..2863    +  protein_bind   lac operator: The lac repressor binds to the lac operator to inhibit transcription in E. coli. This inhibition can be relieved by adding lactose or isopropyl-β-D-thiogalactopyranoside (IPTG). lac repressor encoded by lacI
   2908..2926    +  promoter       T3 promoter: promoter for bacteriophage T3 RNA polymerase
   2954..3180    +  promoter       RSV promoter: Rous sarcoma virus enhancer/promoter
   3181..3361    +  LTR            5' LTR (truncated): truncated 5' long terminal repeat (LTR) from HIV-1
   3408..3533    +  misc_feature   HIV-1 Ψ: packaging signal of human immunodeficiency virus type 1
   3517..3880    +  CDS            HIV-1 gag (fragment): gag protein from human immunodeficiency virus 1; gag
   4026..4259    +  misc_feature   RRE: The Rev response element (RRE) of HIV-1 allows for Rev-dependent mRNA export from the nucleus to the cytoplasm.
   4636..4736    +  CDS            Rev (fragment): human immunodeficiency virus 1 (HIV-1) Rev protein; rev; enhances nuclear export of unspliced and incompletely spliced viral mRNAs
   4755..4872    +  misc_feature   cPPT/CTS: central polypurine tract and central termination sequence of HIV-1
   4906..5307    +  promoter       SFFV promoter: spleen focus-forming virus long terminal repeat (LTR) promoter
   5317..5340    +  misc_feature   MCS (fragment): pBluescript multiple cloning site
   5365..6675    +  CDS            E2F2: E2F2_HUMAN - Experimental evidence at protein level: Swiss-Prot protein existence level 1. Transcription activator that binds DNA cooperatively with DP proteins through the E2 recognition site, 5'-TTTC[CG]CGC-3' found in the promoter region of a number of genes whose products are involved in cell cycle regulation or in DNA replication. The DRTF1/E2F complex functions in the control of cell-cycle progression from g1 to s phase. E2F2 binds specifically to RB1 in a cell-cycle dependent manner. From Homo sapiens (Human).
   6686..6711    +  misc_feature   MCS (fragment): pBluescript multiple cloning site
   6711..6770    +  CDS            S (fragment): HBSAG_WHV6 - Experimental evidence at transcript level: Swiss-Prot protein existence level 2. The middle envelope protein plays an important role in the budding of the virion. It is involved in the induction of budding in a nucleocapsid independent way. In this process the majority of envelope proteins bud to form subviral lipoprotein particles of 22 nm of diameter that do not contain a nucleocapsid (By similarity). From Woodchuck hepatitis B virus (isolate w64/pWS23) (WHV).
   6902..7305    +  misc_feature   WPRE: woodchuck hepatitis virus posttranscriptional regulatory element
   7363..7422    +  CDS            nef (fragment): NEF_HV1Z2 - Experimental evidence at protein level: Swiss-Prot protein existence level 1. Extracellular Nef protein targets CD4(+) T-lymphocytes for apoptosis by interacting with CXCR4 surface receptors. From Human immunodeficiency virus type 1 group M subtype D (isolate Z2/CDC-Z34) (HIV-1).
   7424..7657    +  LTR            3' LTR (ΔU3): self-inactivating 3' long terminal repeat (LTR) from HIV-1
   7729..7850    +  polyA_signal   SV40 poly(A) signal: SV40 polyadenylation signal
   7869..7890    +  rep_origin     SV40 ori (fragment): SV40 origin of replication
   7890..73      +  rep_origin     SV40 ori (across the origin): SV40 origin of replication
