[The description below was written by a language model from this plasmid's Addgene catalogue record and pLannotate feature annotations shown in this document.]
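Description:
SFFV-E2F2-Brd 31 is a third-generation-style, self-inactivating HIV-1 lentiviral transfer plasmid built on the SFFV-MCS backbone and carrying the human transcription factor E2F2 together with a construct-specific DNA barcode. In bacteria it is maintained through a high-copy ColE1/pUC origin and selected with ampicillin via the β-lactamase gene. The backbone also retains pBluescript-derived remnants (f1 origin, lac promoter/operator, lacZα and lacI fragments, T3 and T7 promoters) that have no role in the viral payload. The sequenced record is about 7.95 kb, consistent with the stated backbone and insert sizes.

The viral cassette begins with an RSV promoter fused to a truncated 5' LTR, which drives genomic RNA production in packaging cells without Tat. It continues through the Ψ packaging signal with a gag fragment, the Rev response element for nuclear export of the unspliced genome, and the cPPT/CTS, which aids transduction. It ends in a ΔU3 3' LTR followed by an SV40 polyadenylation signal and SV40 origin sequence. Internally, the spleen focus-forming virus LTR promoter, which is strong in haematopoietic and many other mammalian cells, drives the E2F2 coding sequence cloned between flanking multiple-cloning-site fragments. A WPRE downstream enhances transcript stability and expression. According to the depositor, the barcode sits after the WPRE in an XbaI site, so it should be part of the expressed transcript, though it is not annotated in the feature table. No mammalian selection marker or fluorescent reporter is annotated.

The plasmid belongs to a barcoded transcription factor collection made for combinatorial screening of factors that reprogram cells toward immune cell identities. The barcode allows delivered E2F2 to be identified in pooled experiments.
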