Addgene plasmid #219013: SFFV-E2F2-Brd 31
Purpose: Transcription factor E2F2 with a specific barcode assigned.
Depositing lab: Filipe Pereira. Depositing organization: Center for Neuroscience and Cell Biology, University of Coimbra. Publication: A combinatorial transcription factor screening platform for immune cell reprogramming. Kurochkin I, Altman AR, Caiado I, Pertiga-Cabral D, Halitzki E, Minaeva M, Zimmermannova O, Henriques-Oliveira L, Klein D, Nair M, Oliveira D, Cajal LR, Knittel R, Feick C, Ringner M, Martin M, Cirovic B, Pires CF, Rosa FF, Sitnicka E, Theis FJ, Pereira CF. Cell Syst. 2026 Jan 21;17(1):101457. doi: 10.1016/j.cels.2025.101457. Epub 2026 Jan 14. PubMed 41539305.
Backbone
  Vector backbone: SFFV-MCS
  Backbone size w/o insert (bp): 6638
  Vector type: Lentiviral
Growth in bacteria
  Bacterial resistance: Ampicillin, 100 μg/mL
  Growth temperature: 37°C
  Growth strain: NEB Stable
  Copy number: High Copy
Gene/Insert
  Gene/Insert name: E2F2
  Species: H. sapiens (human)
  Insert size (bp): 1314
  Entrez Gene: E2F2 (a.k.a. E2F-2)
  Promoter: The spleen focus-forming virus (SFFV) promoter
  Cloning method: Restriction Enzyme; 5′ cloning site Bsp119I (not destroyed); 3′ cloning site BstHI (not destroyed)
Terms and licenses: Academic/Nonprofit Terms; Industry Terms: Not Available to Industry
Depositor comments: Barcode sequence cloned into XbaI restriction site. Design of plasmid is as follows: SFFV-[TF sequence]-WPRE-[Barcode sequence].
How to cite: SFFV-E2F2-Brd 31 was a gift from Filipe Pereira (Addgene plasmid # 219013 ; http://n2t.net/addgene:219013 ; RRID:Addgene_219013)
