>Addgene plasmid #219013 | SFFV-E2F2-Brd 31 | depositor partial sequence | sequence record 427519 | TF ORF
ATGCTGCAAGGGCCCCGGGCCTTGGCTTCGGCCGCTGGGCAGACCCCGAAGGTGGTGCCCGCGATGAGCC
CCACAGAGCTGTGGCCATCCGGCCTCAGCAGCCCCCAGCTCTGCCCAGCTACTGCTACCTACTACACACC
GCTGTACCCGCAGACGGCGCCTCCCGCAGCGGCGCCAGGCACCTGCCTCGACGCCACTCCCCACGGACCC
GAGGGCCAAGTTGTGCGATGCCTGCCGGCAGGCCGGCTGCCGGCCAAAAGGAAGCTGGATCTGGAGGGGA
TTGGGAGGCCCGTCGTCCCTGAGTTCCCAACCCCCAAGGGGAAGTGCATCAGAGTGGATGGCCTCCCCAG
CCCCAAAACCCCCAAATCCCCCGGGGAGAAGACTCGGTATGACACTTCGCTGGGGCTGCTCACCAAGAAG
TTCATTTACCTCCTGAGCGAGTCAGAGGATGGGGTCCTGGACCTGAACTGGGCCGCTGAGGTGCTGGACG
TGCAGAAGCGGCGCATCTATGACATCACCAACGTGCTGGAAGGCATCCAGCTCATCCGCAAGAAGGCCAA
GAACAACATCCAGTGGGTAGGCAGGGGAATGTTTGAAGACCCCACCAGACCTGGGAAGCAGCAACAGCTG
GGGCAGGAGCTGAAGGAGCTGATGAACACGGAGCAGGCCTTGGACCAGCTCATCCAGAGCTGCTCTCTGA
GCTTCAAGCACCTGACTGAGGACAAGGCCAACAAGAGGCTGGCCTATGTGACTTACCAGGATATCCGTGC
TGTTGGCAACTTTAAGGAGCAGACAGTGATTGCCGTCAAGGCCCCTCCGCAGACGAGACTGGAAGTGCCC
GACAGGACTGAGGACAACCTGCAGATATATCTCAAGAGCACCCAAGGGCCCATCGAAGTCTACCTGTGCC
CAGAGGAGGTGCAGGAGCCGGACAGTCCTTCCGAGGAGCCTCTCCCCTCTACCTCCACCCTCTGCCCCAG
CCCTGACTCTGCCCAGCCCAGCAGCAGCACCGACCCTAGCATCATGGAGCCCACAGCATCCTCAGTGCCA
GCACCAGCGCCAACCCCCCAGCAGGCCCCACCGCCTCCATCCCTGGTCCCCTTGGAGGCTACTGACAGCC
TGCTGGAGCTGCCGCACCCACTCCTGCAGCAGACTGAGGACCAGTTCCTGTCCCCGACCCTGGCGTGCAG
CTCCCCTCTGATCAGCTTCTCCCCATCCTTGGACCAGGACGACTACCTGTGGGGCTTGGAGGCGGGTGAG
GGCATCAGCGATCTCTTCGACTCCTACGACCTTGGGGACCTGTTGATTAATTGA
