>Addgene plasmid #219013 | SFFV-E2F2-Brd 31 | depositor partial sequence | sequence record 427520 | Barcode sequence
TGTACATTTTTAGCAGCGCT
